Addgene plasmid #71143: pJK319
Purpose: Expression of Acetobacter aceti 1023 PurE (H59A mutant) in E. coli
Depositing lab: T. J. Kappock. Depositing organization: Washington University in Saint Louis. Publication: Biochemical and structural studies of N5-carboxyaminoimidazole ribonucleotide mutase from the acidophilic bacterium Acetobacter aceti. Constantine CZ, Starks CM, Mill CP, Ransome AE, Karpowicz SJ, Francois JA, Goodman RA, Kappock TJ. Biochemistry. 2006 Jul 11;45(27):8193-208. 10.1021/bi060465n PubMed 16819818.
Backbone
  Vector backbone: pET23a
  Backbone size w/o insert (bp): 3666
  Total vector size (bp): 4176
  Vector type: Bacterial Expression
Growth in bacteria
  Bacterial resistance: Ampicillin, 100 μg/mL
  Growth temperature: 37°C
  Growth strain: DH5alpha
  Copy number: High Copy
Gene/Insert
  Gene/Insert name: N5-carboxyaminoimidazole ribonucleotide mutase (alt names: purE; AZ09_02690)
  Species: Acetobacter aceti 1023
  Mutation: changes histidine-59 to alanine; additional N-terminal methionine
  GenBank ID: AAZ04483.1 KDE21029.1
  Promoter: T7
  Cloning method: Restriction Enzyme; 5′ cloning site NdeI (not destroyed); 3′ cloning site EcoRI (not destroyed)
  Sequencing primers: 5′ T7 promoter; 3′ T7 terminator
Terms and licenses: Academic/Nonprofit Terms; Industry Terms: Not Available to Industry
How to cite: pJK319 was a gift from T. J. Kappock (Addgene plasmid # 71143 ; http://n2t.net/addgene:71143 ; RRID:Addgene_71143)
