[The description below was written by a language model from this plasmid's Addgene catalogue record and pLannotate feature annotations shown in this document.]
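Description:
pJK319 is a bacterial expression plasmid built on the pET23a backbone for producing a point mutant of the Acetobacter aceti 1023 PurE enzyme in E. coli. The 4,176 bp construct carries a ColE1/pMB1-type origin together with the pBR322-derived bom region and an annotated rop gene. The catalogue entry lists it as high copy, although rop is normally associated with reduced copy number. Selection is by ampicillin through the bla (β-lactamase) gene and its own promoter. An f1 phage origin is also present, which in principle permits single-stranded DNA production.

The insert encodes N5-carboxyaminoimidazole ribonucleotide mutase (purE), the purine biosynthesis enzyme that converts N5-CAIR to CAIR. It was cloned between NdeI and EcoRI sites, both of which are retained. The coding sequence carries a histidine-59 to alanine substitution and an additional N-terminal methionine. The automated annotation labels the insert as a fragment of E. coli PurE, which reflects a homology match rather than the recorded A. aceti source.

Transcription is driven by the T7 promoter, translation initiates from the strong T7 gene 10 ribosome binding site, and the T7 terminator closes the unit. Expression therefore requires a host that supplies T7 RNA polymerase. A vector-derived His-tag sequence lies downstream of the insert, along with a short fragment annotated as a gene 10B-derived solubility tag. The record does not state whether either is fused in frame to PurE or excluded by a stop codon.

According to the associated publication title, the plasmid belongs to biochemical and structural studies of this mutase from an acidophilic bacterium. The H59A variant presumably serves to probe the role of that histidine residue.
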