Features (pLannotate 1.2.2; 13 found; start..end, strand, type, name):
     12..467     +  rep_origin     f1 ori (sequence partly withheld): f1 bacteriophage origin of replication; arrow indicates direction of (+) strand synthesis
    494..598     +  promoter       AmpR promoter: bla
    599..1459    +  CDS            AmpR: β-lactamase; bla; confers resistance to ampicillin, carbenicillin, and related antibiotics
   1630..2218    +  rep_origin     ori: high-copy-number ColE1/pMB1/pBR322/pUC origin of replication
   2404..2546    -  misc_feature   bom: basis of mobility region from pBR322
   2648..2839    -  CDS            rop: Rop protein, which maintains plasmids at low copy number; rop
   2856..3236    +  CDS            YPB1_ECOLX: Protein predicted: Swiss-Prot protein existence level 4. From Escherichia coli.
   3348..3366    +  promoter       T7 promoter: promoter for bacteriophage T7 RNA polymerase
   3398..3420    +  RBS            RBS: efficient ribosome binding site from bacteriophage T7 gene 10 (Olins and Rangwala, 1989)
   3500..3961    +  CDS            purE (fragment): PURE_ECOLI - Experimental evidence at protein level: Swiss-Prot protein existence level 1. Catalyzes the conversion of N5-carboxyaminoimidazole ribonucleotide (N5-CAIR) to 4-carboxy-5-aminoimidazole ribonucleotide (CAIR). From Escherichia coli (strain K12).
   4020..4037    +  CDS            9xHis (fragment): 9xHis affinity tag
   4047..4096    +  CDS            SET1 (fragment): solubility-enhancement tag derived from T7 phage gene 10B
   4104..4151    +  terminator     T7 terminator: transcription terminator for bacteriophage T7 RNA polymerase
>Addgene plasmid #71143 | pJK319 | depositor full sequence | sequence record 131042 | pJK319 sequence 4176 bps
TGGCGAATGGG
[124 nt withheld, positions 12-135]
C
[91 nt withheld, positions 137-227]
A
[49 nt withheld, positions 229-277]
CCTTTGACGTTGGAGTCCACGTTCTTT
[37 nt withheld, positions 305-341]
ACCCTATCTCGGTCTATTCTTTTGATTTATAAGGGATTTTGCCGATTTCGGCCTATTGGTTAAAAAATGA
GCTGATTTAACAAAAATTTAACGCGAATTTTAACAAAATATTAACGTTTACAATTTCAGGTGGCACTTTT
CGGGGAAATGTGCGCGGAACCCCTATTTGTTTATTTTTCTAAATACATTCAAATATGTATCCGCTCATGA
GACAATAACCCTGATAAATGCTTCAATAATATTGAAAAAGGAAGAGTATGAGTATTCAACATTTCCGTGT
CGCCCTTATTCCCTTTTTTGCGGCATTTTGCCTTCCTGTTTTTGCTCACCCAGAAACGCTGGTGAAAGTA
AAAGATGCTGAAGATCAGTTGGGTGCACGAGTGGGTTACATCGAACTGGATCTCAACAGCGGTAAGATCC
TTGAGAGTTTTCGCCCCGAAGAACGTTTTCCAATGATGAGCACTTTTAAAGTTCTGCTATGTGGCGCGGT
ATTATCCCGTATTGACGCCGGGCAAGAGCAACTCGGTCGCCGCATACACTATTCTCAGAATGACTTGGTT
GAGTACTCACCAGTCACAGAAAAGCATCTTACGGATGGCATGACAGTAAGAGAATTATGCAGTGCTGCCA
TAACCATGAGTGATAACACTGCGGCCAACTTACTTCTGACAACGATCGGAGGACCGAAGGAGCTAACCGC
TTTTTTGCACAACATGGGGGATCATGTAACTCGCCTTGATCGTTGGGAACCGGAGCTGAATGAAGCCATA
CCAAACGACGAGCGTGACACCACGATGCCTGCAGCAATGGCAACAACGTTGCGCAAACTATTAACTGGCG
AACTACTTACTCTAGCTTCCCGGCAACAATTAATAGACTGGATGGAGGCGGATAAAGTTGCAGGACCACT
TCTGCGCTCGGCCCTTCCGGCTGGCTGGTTTATTGCTGATAAATCTGGAGCCGGTGAGCGTGGGTCTCGC
GGTATCATTGCAGCACTGGGGCCAGATGGTAAGCCCTCCCGTATCGTAGTTATCTACACGACGGGGAGTC
AGGCAACTATGGATGAACGAAATAGACAGATCGCTGAGATAGGTGCCTCACTGATTAAGCATTGGTAACT
GTCAGACCAAGTTTACTCATATATACTTTAGATTGATTTAAAACTTCATTTTTAATTTAAAAGGATCTAG
GTGAAGATCCTTTTTGATAATCTCATGACCAAAATCCCTTAACGTGAGTTTTCGTTCCACTGAGCGTCAG
ACCCCGTAGAAAAGATCAAAGGATCTTCTTGAGATCCTTTTTTTCTGCGCGTAATCTGCTGCTTGCAAAC
AAAAAAACCACCGCTACCAGCGGTGGTTTGTTTGCCGGATCAAGAGCTACCAACTCTTTTTCCGAAGGTA
ACTGGCTTCAGCAGAGCGCAGATACCAAATACTGTCCTTCTAGTGTAGCCGTAGTTAGGCCACCACTTCA
AGAACTCTGTAGCACCGCCTACATACCTCGCTCTGCTAATCCTGTTACCAGTGGCTGCTGCCAGTGGCGA
TAAGTCGTGTCTTACCGGGTTGGACTCAAGACGATAGTTACCGGATAAGGCGCAGCGGTCGGGCTGAACG
GGGGGTTCGTGCACACAGCCCAGCTTGGAGCGAACGACCTACACCGAACTGAGATACCTACAGCGTGAGC
TATGAGAAAGCGCCACGCTTCCCGAAGGGAGAAAGGCGGACAGGTATCCGGTAAGCGGCAGGGTCGGAAC
AGGAGAGCGCACGAGGGAGCTTCCAGGGGGAAACGCCTGGTATCTTTATAGTCCTGTCGGGTTTCGCCAC
CTCTGACTTGAGCGTCGATTTTTGTGATGCTCGTCAGGGGGGCGGAGCCTATGGAAAAACGCCAGCAACG
CGGCCTTTTTACGGTTCCTGGCCTTTTGCTGGCCTTTTGCTCACATGTTCTTTCCTGCGTTATCCCCTGA
TTCTGTGGATAACCGTATTACCGCCTTTGAGTGAGCTGATACCGCTCGCCGCAGCCGAACGACCGAGCGC
AGCGAGTCAGTGAGCGAGGAAGCGGAAGAGCGCCTGATGCGGTATTTTCTCCTTACGCATCTGTGCGGTA
TTTCACACCGCATATATGGTGCACTCTCAGTACAATCTGCTCTGATGCCGCATAGTTAAGCCAGTATACA
CTCCGCTATCGCTACGTGACTGGGTCATGGCTGCGCCCCGACACCCGCCAACACCCGCTGACGCGCCCTG
ACGGGCTTGTCTGCTCCCGGCATCCGCTTACAGACAAGCTGTGACCGTCTCCGGGAGCTGCATGTGTCAG
AGGTTTTCACCGTCATCACCGAAACGCGCGAGGCAGCTGCGGTAAAGCTCATCAGCGTGGTCGTGAAGCG
ATTCACAGATGTCTGCCTGTTCATCCGCGTCCAGCTCGTTGAGTTTCTCCAGAAGCGTTAATGTCTGGCT
TCTGATAAAGCGGGCCATGTTAAGGGCGGTTTTTTCCTGTTTGGTCACTGATGCCTCCGTGTAAGGGGGA
TTTCTGTTCATGGGGGTAATGATACCGATGAAACGAGAGAGGATGCTCACGATACGGGTTACTGATGATG
AACATGCCCGGTTACTGGAACGTTGTGAGGGTAAACAACTGGCGGTATGGATGCGGCGGGACCAGAGAAA
AATCACTCAGGGTCAATGCCAGCGCTTCGTTAATACAGATGTAGGTGTTCCACAGGGTAGCCAGCAGCAT
CCTGCGATGCAGATCCGGAACATAATGGTGCAGGGCGCTGACTTCCGCGTTTCCAGACTTTACGAAACAC
GGAAACCGAAGACCATTCATGTTGTTGCTCAGGTCGCAGACGTTTTGCAGCAGCAGTCGCTTCACGTTCG
CTCGCGTATCGGTGATTCATTCTGCTAACCAGTAAGGCAACCCCGCCAGCCTAGCCGGGTCCTCAACGAC
AGGAGCACGATCATGCGCACCCGTGGCCAGGACCCAACGCTGCCCGAGATCTCGATCCCGCGAAATTAAT
ACGACTCACTATAGGGAGACCACAACGGTTTCCCTCTAGAAATAATTTTGTTTAACTTTAAGAAGGAGAT
ATACATATGATGAGCGAAACCGCCCCCCTGCCCTCTGCTTCCAGTGCTTTAGAAGATAAAGCAGCCTCTG
CCCCCGTTGTGGGCATTATCATGGGCAGCCAGTCAGACTGGGAAACCATGCGCCATGCAGACGCATTGCT
GACAGAGCTGGAAATTCCGCATGAAACCCTCATTGTTTCAGCAGCTCGTACGCCAGACCGGTTGGCGGAT
TATGCGCGTACGGCAGCCGAACGCGGCCTGAATGTGATTATTGCTGGGGCCGGTGGAGCTGCACATCTGC
CGGGTATGTGTGCGGCATGGACACGCCTGCCCGTGCTGGGTGTTCCAGTAGAATCTCGCGCTCTTAAAGG
CATGGACAGCCTGCTTTCCATTGTGCAGATGCCCGGCGGCGTGCCTGTGGGCACTTTGGCTATTGGGGCA
TCCGGCGCCAAAAATGCCGCCTTGCTGGCCGCCTCCATTCTTGCACTGTATAACCCGGCCCTTGCCGCAC
GCCTTGAAACATGGCGCGCATTGCAGACGGCCTCTGTCCCCAACTCTCCCATTACCGAAGATAAATGAGA
ATTCGAGCTCCGTCGACAAGCTTGCGGCCGCACTCGAGCACCACCACCACCACCACTGAGATCCGGCTGC
TAACAAAGCCCGAAAGGAAGCTGAGTTGGCTGCTGCCACCGCTGAGCAATAACTAGCATAACCCCTTGGG
GCCTCTAAACGGGTCTTGAGGGGTTTTTTGCTGAAAGGAGGAACTATATCCGGAT
