>Addgene plasmid #71143 | pJK319 | addgene partial sequence | sequence record 134098 | T7term 5'-GCTAGTTATTGCTCAGCGG-3'
TTCCTTTCGGGCTTTGTTAGCAGCCGGATCTCAGTGGTGGTGGTGGTGGTGCTCGAGTGCGGCCGCAAGC
TTGTCGACGGAGCTCGAATTCTCATTTATCTTCGGTAATGGGAGAGTTGGGGACAGAGGCCGTCTGCAAT
GCGCGCCATGTTTCAAGGCGTGCGGCAAGGGCCGGGTTATACAGTGCAAGAATGGAGGCGGCCAGCAAGG
CGGCATTTTTGGCGCCGGATGCCCCAATAGCCAAAGTGCCCACAGGCACGCCGCCGGGCATCTGCACAAT
GGAAAGCAGGCTGTCCATGCCTTTAAGAGCGCGAGATTCTACTGGAACACCCAGCACGGGCAGGCGTGTC
CATGCCGCACACATACCCGGCAGATGTGCAGCTCCACCGGCCCCAGCAATAATCACATTCAGGCCGCGTT
CGGCTGCCGTACGCGCATAATCCGCCAACCGGTCTGGCGTACGAGCTGCTGAAACAATGAGGGTTTCATG
CGGAATTTCCAGCTCTGTCAGCAATGCGTCTGCATGGCGCATGGTTTCCCAGTCTGACTGGCTGCCCATG
ATAATGCCCACAACGGGGGCAGAGGCTGCTTTATCTTCTAAAGCACTGGAAGCAGAGGGCAGGGGGGCGG
TTTCGCTCATCATATGTATATCTCCTTCTTAAAGTTAAACAAAATTATTTCTAGAGGGAAACCGTTGTGG
TCTCCCTATAGTGAGTCGTATTAATTTCGCGGGATCGAGATCTCGGGCAGCGTTGGGTCCTGGCCACGGG
TGCGCATGATCGTGCTCCTGTCGTTGAGGACCCGGCTAGGCTGGCGGGGTTGCCTTACTGGTTAGCAGAA
TGAATCACCGATACGCGAGCGAACGTGAAGCGACTGCTGCTGCAAAACGTCTGCGACCTGAGCAACAACA
TGAATGGTCTTCGGTTTCCGTGTTTCGTAAAGTCTGGAAACGCGGAAGTCAGCGCCCTGCACCATTATGT
TCCGGATCTGCATCGCAGGATGCTGCTGGCTACCCTGTGGAACACCTACATCTGTATTAACGAAGCGCTG
GCATTGACCCTGAGTGATTTTTCTCTGGTCCCGCCGCATCCATACCGCCAGTTGTTTACCCTCACAACGT
TCCAGTAACCGGGCATGTT
