>Addgene plasmid #71143 | pJK319 | addgene partial sequence | sequence record 134101 | T7 5'-TAATACGACTCACTATAGGG-3'
AATAATTTTGTTTAACTTTAAGAAGGAGATATACATATGATGAGCGAAACCGCCCCCCTGCCCTCTGCTT
CCAGTGCTTTAGAAGATAAAGCAGCCTCTGCCCCCGTTGTGGGCATTATCATGGGCAGCCAGTCAGACTG
GGAAACCATGCGCCATGCAGACGCATTGCTGACAGAGCTGGAAATTCCGCATGAAACCCTCATTGTTTCA
GCAGCTCGTACGCCAGACCGGTTGGCGGATTATGCGCGTACGGCAGCCGAACGCGGCCTGAATGTGATTA
TTGCTGGGGCCGGTGGAGCTGCACATCTGCCGGGTATGTGTGCGGCATGGACACGCCTGCCCGTGCTGGG
TGTTCCAGTAGAATCTCGCGCTCTTAAAGGCATGGACAGCCTGCTTTCCATTGTGCAGATGCCCGGCGGC
GTGCCTGTGGGCACTTTGGCTATTGGGGCATCCGGCGCCAAAAATGCCGCCTTGCTGGCCGCCTCCATTC
TTGCACTGTATAACCCGGCCCTTGCCGCACGCCTTGAAACATGGCGCGCATTGCAGACGGCCTCTGTCCC
CAACTCTCCCATTACCGAAGATAAATGAGAATTCGAGCTCCGTCGACAAGCTTGCGGCCGCACTCGAGCA
CCACCACCACCACCACTGAGATCCGGCTGCTAACAAAGCCCGAAAGGAAGCTGAGTTGGCTGCTGCCACC
GCTGAGCAATAACTAGCATAACCCCTTGGGGCCTCTAAACGGGTCTTGAGGGGTTTTTTGCTGAAAGGAG
GAACTATATCCGGATTGGCGAATGGG
[124 nt withheld, positions 797-920]
C
[91 nt withheld, positions 922-1012]
A
[41 nt withheld, positions 1014-1054]
